>Addgene plasmid #171281 | pFTK009 | addgene full sequence | sequence record 349467 | Addgene NGS Result
GTGGCTCTTCAGTGGACGAAAGGGCCTCGTGATACGCCTATTTTTATAGGTTAATGTCATGATAATAATG
GTTTCTTAGACGTCAGGTGGCACTTTTCGGGGAAATGTGCGCGGAACCCCTATTTGTTTATTTTTCTAAA
TACATTCAAATATGTATCCGCTCATGAGACAATAACCCTGATAAATGCTTCAATAATATTGAAAAAGGAA
GAGTATGCGCTCACGCAACTGGTCCAGAACCTTGACCGAACGCAGCGGTGGTAACGGCGCAGTGGCGGTT
TTCATGGCTTGTTATGACTGTTTTTTTTTGGGGTACAGTCTATGCCTCGGGCATCCAAGCAGCAAGCGCG
TTACGCCGTGGGTCGATGTTTGATGTTATGGAGCAGCAACGATGTTACGCAGCAGGGCAGTCGCCCTAAA
ACAAAGTTAAACATCATGAGGGAAGCGGTGATCGCCGAAGTATCGACTCAACTATCAGAGGTAGTTGGCG
TCATCGAGCGCCATCTCGAACCGACGTTGCTGGCCGTACATTTGTACGGCTCCGCAGTGGATGGCGGCCT
GAAGCCACACAGCGATATTGATTTGCTGGTTACGGTGACCGTAAGGCTTGATGAAACAACGCGGCGAGCT
TTGATCAACGACCTTTTGGAAACTTCGGCTTCCCCTGGAGAGAGCGAGATTCTCCGCGCTGTAGAAGTCA
CCATTGTTGTGCACGACGACATCATTCCGTGGCGTTATCCAGCTAAGCGCGAACTGCAATTTGGAGAATG
GCAGCGCAATGACATTCTTGCAGGTATCTTCGAGCCAGCCACGATCGACATTGATCTGGCTATCTTGCTG
ACAAAAGCAAGAGAACATAGCGTTGCCTTGGTAGGTCCAGCGGCGGAGGAACTCTTTGATCCGGTTCCTG
AACAGGATCTATTTGAGGCGCTAAATGAAACCTTAACGCTATGGAACTCGCCGCCCGACTGGGCTGGCGA
TGAGCGAAATGTAGTGCTTACGTTGTCCCGCATTTGGTACAGCGCAGTAACCGGCAAAATCGCGCCGAAG
GATGTCGCTGCCGACTGGGCAATGGAGCGCCTGCCGGCCCAGTATCAGCCCGTCATACTTGAAGCTAGAC
AGGCTTATCTTGGACAAGAAGAAGATCGCTTGGCCTCGCGCGCAGATCAGTTGGAAGAATTTGTCCATTA
CGTAAAAGGCGAGATCACCAAGGTAGTCGGCAAATAACTGTCAGACCAAGTTTACTCATATATACTTTAG
ATTGATTTAAAACTTCATTTTTAATTTAAAAGGATCTAGGTGAAGATCCTTTTTGATAATCTCATGACCA
AAATCCCTTAACGTGAGTTTTCGTTCCACTGAGCGTCAGACCCCGTAGAAAAGATCAAAGGATCTTCTTG
AGATCCTTTTTTTCTGCGCGTAATCTGCTGCTTGCAAACAAAAAAACCACCGCTACCAGCGGTGGTTTGT
TTGCCGGATCAAGAGCTACCAACTCTTTTTCCGAAGGTAACTGGCTTCAGCAGAGCGCAGATACCAAATA
CTGTTCTTCTAGTGTAGCCGTAGTTAGGCCACCACTTCAAGAACTCTGTAGCACCGCCTACATACCTCGC
TCTGCTAATCCTGTTACCAGTGGCTGCTGCCAGTGGCGATAAGTCGTGTCTTACCGGGTTGGACTCAAGA
CGATAGTTACCGGATAAGGCGCAGCGGTCGGGCTGAACGGGGGGTTCGTGCACACAGCCCAGCTTGGAGC
GAACGACCTACACCGAACTGAGATACCTACAGCGTGAGCTATGAGAAAGCGCCACGCTTCCCGAAGGGAG
AAAGGCGGACAGGTATCCGGTAAGCGGCAGGGTCGGAACAGGAGAGCGCACGAGGGAGCTTCCAGGGGGA
AACGCCTGGTATCTTTATAGTCCTGTCGGGTTTCGCCACCTCTGACTTGAGCGTCGATTTTTGTGATGCT
CGTCAGGGGGGCGGAGCCTATGGAAAAACGCCAGCAACGCGGCCTTTTTACGGTTCCTGGCCTTTTGCTG
GCCTTTTGCTCACATGTTCTTTCCTGCGTTATCCCCTGATTCTGTGGATAACCGTATTACCGCCTTTGAG
TGAGCTGATACCGCTCGCCGCAGCCGAACGACCGAGCGCAGCGAGTCAGTGAGCGAGGAAGCGGAAGAGC
GCCCAATACGCAAACCGCCTCTCCCCGCGCGTTGGCCGATTCATTAATCACTCTGTGGTCTCAGGAGGGG
CCTCATATTCTTCTATGACGTAGCCCGAGAGCAGCTTGAAGAACTAGTGGCCCTGTACCCAGACTCCACC
ACGTACGGGTCTGCGTTCAGGACAGGCGCGGCCAACAACTGGTATCCGCAATTTAAGCGATTGGCCGCCA
TTCTCGGCGACTTGGTCTTGACCATTACCCGGCGGGCATTCCTCTCGTATGCAGAGGAAATCTCCCCTGA
TCTTCCGAACTGGTCGTACCTGGCGACCTATGACTATGGCACCCCAGTTCTGGGGACCTTCCACGGAAGT
GACCTGCTGCAGGTGTTCTATGGGATCAAGCCAAACTATGCAGCTAGTTCTAGCCACACGTACTATCTGA
GCTTTGTGTATACGCTCGATCCGAACTCCAACCGGGGGGAGTACATTGAGTGGCCGCAGTGGAAGGAATC
GCGGCAGTTGATGAATTTCGGAGCGAACGACGCCAGTCTCCTTACGGATGATTTCCGCAACGGGACATAT
GAGTTCATCCTGCAGAATACCGCGGCGTTCCACATCTGATGCCATTGGCGGAGGGGTCCGGACGGTCAGG
AACTTAGCCTTATGAGATGAATGATGGACGTGTCTGGCCTCGGAAAAGGATATATGGGGATCATGATAGT
ACTAGCCATATTAATGAAGGGCATATACCACGCGTTGGACCTGCGTTATAGCTTCCCGTTAGTTATAGTA
CCATCGTTATACCAGCCGATCAAGTCACCACGCACGACCGGGGACGGCGAATCCCCGGCAATTGAAAGAA
ATTGCATCCCAGGCCAGTGAGGCCAGCGATTGGCCACCTCTCCAAGGCACAGGGCCATTCTGCAGCGCTG
GTGGATTCATCGCAATTTCCCCCGGCCCGGCCCGACACCGCTATAGGCTGGTTCTCCCACACCATCGGAG
ATTCGTCGCCTAATGTCTCGTCCGTTCACAAGCTGAAGAGCTTGAAGTGGCGAGATGTCTCTGCAGGAAT
TGAAGCTAGATGCTAAGCGATATTGCATGGCAATATGTGTTGATGCATGTGCTTCTTCCTTCAGCTTCCC
CTCGTGCAGATGAGGTTTGGCTATAAATTGAAGTGGTTGGTCGGGGTTCCGTGAGGGGCTGAAGTGCTTC
CTCCCTTTTAGACGCAACTGAGAGCCTGAGCTTCATCCCCAGCATCATTACACCGTCAAAAATGTGAGAC
CACGAA
Features (pLannotate 1.2.2; 6 found; start..end, strand, type, name):
    110..214     +  promoter       AmpR promoter: bla
    205..285     -  CDS            int (fragment): INT2_ECOLX - Protein inferred from homology: Swiss-Prot protein existence level 3. Putative integrase believed to be involved in the insertion of antibiotic resistance genes into plasmids and transposons. From Escherichia coli.
    373..429     +  CDS            GmR (fragment): gentamycin acetyltransferase; aacC1; confers resistance to gentamycin
    436..1224    +  CDS            aadA: S3AD_ECOLX - Experimental evidence at protein level: Swiss-Prot protein existence level 1. Mediates bacterial resistance to the antibiotics streptomycin and spectinomycin. From Escherichia coli.
   1398..1986    +  rep_origin     ori: high-copy-number ColE1/pMB1/pBR322/pUC origin of replication
   2169..2218    +  CDS            lacI (fragment): lac repressor; lacI; The lac repressor binds to the lac operator to inhibit transcription in E. coli. This inhibition can be relieved by adding lactose or isopropyl-β-D-thiogalactopyranoside (IPTG).
