[The description below was written by a language model from this plasmid's Addgene catalogue record and pLannotate feature annotations shown in this document.]
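Description:
pFTK009 is a level 0 (LVL0) part plasmid from the Fungal Modular Cloning ToolKit, a synthetic biology collection for assembling expression constructs for filamentous fungi. It is built on the pICH41295 backbone, a MoClo-style entry vector, and has a full sequence of 3,436 nt. It is propagated in E. coli as a high-copy plasmid from a ColE1/pUC-type origin. Selection is with spectinomycin, conferred by the aadA aminoglycoside adenylyltransferase gene, which also mediates streptomycin resistance. An AmpR (bla) promoter is annotated upstream of the marker region. The short integrase, gentamicin acetyltransferase and lacI fragments detected near the marker and origin are partial sequences. They are most likely backbone remnants, such as integron-derived sequence around aadA, rather than functional genes.

The stored part is the PglaA promoter, listed with the locus identifier An03g06550. The glaA name corresponds to the glucoamylase gene of Aspergillus, whose promoter is widely used to drive strong, carbon-source-responsive expression in filamentous fungi. The catalogue gives the species only broadly as Penicillium, Aspergillus or other fungal sources. The automated feature table does not annotate the promoter, which presumably lies in the unannotated region downstream of the origin. The flanking cloning sites are also not recorded.

As a level 0 module, the plasmid has no complete expression cassette and no fungal selection marker of its own. It serves as a sequence-verified promoter donor. In modular cloning schemes of this kind, such parts are combined with coding sequence and terminator parts into higher-level transcription units, which can then be assembled into multigene constructs for fungal engineering.
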