Addgene plasmid #171281: pFTK009
Purpose: Part Plasmid Entry Vector (LVL0) from the Fungal Modular Cloning ToolKit.
Depositing lab: Arnold Driessen. Depositing organization: University of Groningen. Publication: Modular Synthetic Biology Toolkit for Filamentous Fungi. Mozsik L, Pohl C, Meyer V, Bovenberg RAL, Nygard Y, Driessen AJM. ACS Synth Biol. 2021 Nov 2. doi: 10.1021/acssynbio.1c00260. PubMed 34726388.
Backbone
  Vector backbone: pICH41295
  Vector type: Bacterial Expression, Yeast Expression, Synthetic Biology
Growth in bacteria
  Bacterial resistance: Spectinomycin, 50 μg/mL
  Growth temperature: 37°C
  Growth strain: DH5alpha
  Copy number: High Copy
Gene/Insert
  Gene/Insert name: PglaA An03g06550 promoter
  Species: Penicillium, Aspergillus, or other fungal sources
  Mutation: n/a
  Cloning method: Restriction Enzyme; 5′ cloning site Unknown (unknown if destroyed)
Terms and licenses: Academic/Nonprofit Terms; Industry Terms: Not Available to Industry
How to cite: pFTK009 was a gift from Arnold Driessen (Addgene plasmid # 171281 ; http://n2t.net/addgene:171281 ; RRID:Addgene_171281)
